>Addgene plasmid #125172 | pFBOH-MHL.SUZ12 | addgene full sequence | sequence record 293822 | Addgene NGS Result
ACGGATCTGCCCTGGCTTCAGGAGATCGGAAGACCTCGGCCGTCGCGGCGCTTGCCGGTGGTGCTGACCC
CGGATGAAGTGGTTCGCATCCTCGGTTTTCTGGAAGGCGAGCATCGTTTGTTCGCCCAGGACTCTAGCTA
TAGTTCTAGTGGTTGGCTACGTATACTCCGGAATATTAATAGATCATGGAGATAATTAAAATGATAACCA
TCTCGCAAATAAATAAGTATTTTACTGTTTTCGTAACAGTTTTGTAATAAAAAAACCTATAAATATTCCG
GATTATTCATACCGTCCCACCATCGGGCGCGGATCTCGGTCCGAAAACCATGCATCATCATCATCATCAC
AGCAGCGGCAGAGAAAACTTGTATTTCCAGGGCGCGCCTCAGAAGCACGGCGGTGGGGGAGGGGGCGGCT
CGGGGCCCAGCGCGGGGTCCGGGGGAGGCGGCTTCGGGGGTTCGGCGGCGGTGGCGGCGGCGACGGCTTC
GGGCGGCAAATCCGGCGGCGGGAGCTGTGGAGGGGGTGGCAGTTACTCGGCCTCCTCCTCCTCCTCCGCG
GCGGCAGCGGCGGGGGCTGCGGTGTTACCGGTGAAGAAGCCGAAAATGGAGCACGTCCAGGCTGACCACG
AGCTTTTCCTCCAGGCCTTTGAGAAGCCAACACAGATCTATAGATTTCTTCGAACTCGGAATCTCATAGC
ACCAATATTTTTGCACAGAACTCTTACTTACATGTCTCATCGAAACTCCAGAACAAACATCAAAAGGAAA
ACATTTAAAGTTGATGATATGTTATCAAAAGTAGAGAAAATGAAAGGAGAGCAAGAATCTCATAGCTTGT
CAGCTCATTTGCAGCTTACGTTTACTGGTTTCTTCCACAAAAATGATAAGCCATCACCAAACTCAGAAAA
TGAACAAAATTCTGTTACCCTGGAAGTCCTGCTTGTGAAAGTTTGCCACAAAAAAAGAAAGGATGTAAGT
TGTCCAATAAGGCAAGTTCCCACAGGTAAAAAGCAGGTGCCTTTGAATCCTGACCTCAATCAAACAAAAC
CCGGAAATTTCCCGTCCCTTGCAGTTTCCAGTAATGAATTTGAACCTAGTAACAGCCATATGGTGAAGTC
TTACTCGTTGCTATTTAGAGTGACTCGTCCAGGAAGAAGAGAGTTTAATGGAATGATTAATGGAGAAACC
AATGAAAATATTGATGTCAATGAAGAGCTTCCAGCCAGAAGAAAACGAAATCGTGAGGATGGGGAAAAGA
CATTTGTTGCACAAATGACAGTATTTGATAAAAACAGGCGCTTACAGCTTTTAGATGGGGAATATGAAGT
AGCCATGCAGGAAATGGAAGAATGTCCAATAAGCAAGAAAAGAGCAACATGGGAGACTATTCTTGATGGG
AAGAGGCTGCCTCCATTCGAAACATTTTCTCAGGGACCTACGTTGCAGTTCACTCTTCGTTGGACAGGAG
AGACGAATGATAAATCTACGGCTCCTATTGCCAAACCTCTTGCCACTAGAAATTCAGAGAGTCTCCATCA
GGAAAACAAGCCTGGTTCAGTTAAACCTACTCAAACTATTGCTGTTAAAGAATCATTGACTACAGATCTA
CAAACAAGAAAAGAAAAGGATACTCCAAATGAAAACCGACAAAAATTAAGAATATTTTATCAGTTTCTCT
ATAACAACAATACAAGGCAACAAACTGAAGCAAGAGATGACCTGCATTGCCCTTGGTGTACTCTGAACTG
CCGCAAACTTTATAGTTTACTCAAGCATCTTAAACTCTGCCATAGCAGATTTATCTTCAACTATGTTTAT
CATCCAAAAGGTGCTAGGATAGATGTTTCTATCAATGAGTGTTATGATGGCTCCTATGCAGGAAATCCTC
AGGATATTCATCGCCAACCTGGATTTGCTTTTAGTCGCAACGGACCAGTTAAGAGAACACCTATCACACA
TATTCTTGTGTGCAGGCCAAAACGAACAAAAGCAAGCATGTCTGAATTTCTTGAATCTGAAGATGGGGAA
GTAGAACAGCAAAGAACATATAGTAGTGGCCACAATCGTCTGTATTTCCATAGTGATACCTGCTTACCTC
TCCGTCCACAAGAAATGGAAGTAGATAGTGAAGATGAAAAGGATCCTGAATGGCTAAGAGAAAAAACCAT
TACACAAATTGAAGAGTTTTCTGATGTTAATGAAGGAGAGAAAGAAGTGATGAAACTCTGGAATCTCCAT
GTCATGAAGCATGGGTTTATTGCTGACAATCAAATGAATCATGCCTGTATGCTGTTTGTAGAAAATTATG
GACAGAAAATAATTAAGAAGAATTTATGTCGAAACTTCATGCTTCATCTAGTCAGCATGCATGACTTTAA
TCTTATTAGCATAATGTCAATAGATAAAGCTGTTACCAAGCTCCGTGAAATGCAGCAAAAATTAGAAAAG
GGGGAATCTGCTTCCCCTGCAAACGAAGAAATAACTGAAGAACAAAATGGGACAGCAAATGGATTTAGTG
AAATTAACTCAAAAGAGAAAGCTTTGGAAACAGATAGTGTCTCAGGGGTTTCAAAACAGAGCAAAAAACA
AAAACTCTGATGACGAAGCTTGTCGAGAAGTACTAGAGGATCATAATCAGCCATACCACATTTGTAGAGG
TTTTACTTGCTTTAAAAAACCTCCCACACCTCCCCCTGAACCTGAAACATAAAATGAATGCAATTGTTGT
TGTTAACTTGTTTATTGCAGCTTATAATGGTTACAAATAAAGCAATAGCATCACAAATTTCACAAATAAA
GCATTTTTTTCACTGCATTCTAGTTGTGGTTTGTCCAAACTCATCAATGTATCTTATCATGTCTGGATCT
GATCACTGATATCGCCTAGGAGATCCGAACCAGATAAGTGAAATCTAGTTCCAAACTATTTTGTCATTTT
TAATTTTCGTATTAGCTTACGACGCTACACCCAGTTCCCATCTATTTTGTCACTCTTCCCTAAATAATCC
TTAAAAACTCCATTTCCACCCCTCCCAGTTCCCAACTATTTTGTCCGCCCACAGCGGGGCATTTTTCTTC
CTGTTATGTTTTTAATCAAACATCCTGCCAACTCCATGTGACAAACCGTCATCTTCGGCTACTTTTTCTC
TGTCACAGAATGAAAATTTTTCTGTCATCTCTTCGTTATTAATGTTTGTAATTGACTGAATATCAACGCT
TATTTGCAGCCTGAATGGCGAATGGG
[124 nt withheld, positions 3247-3370]
C
[91 nt withheld, positions 3372-3462]
A
[49 nt withheld, positions 3464-3512]
CCTTTGACGTTGGAGTCCACGTTCTT
[37 nt withheld, positions 3539-3575]
ACCCTATCTCGGTCTATTCTTTTGATTTATAAGGGATTTTGCCGATTTCGGCCTATTGGTTAAAAAATGA
GCTGATTTAACAAAAATTTAACGCGAATTTTAACAAAATATTAACGCTTACAATTTAGGTGGCACTTTTC
GGGGAAATGTGCGCGGAACCCCTATTTGTTTATTTTTCTAAATACATTCAAATATGTATCCGCTCATGAG
ACAATAACCCTGATAAATGCTTCAATAATATTGAAAAAGGAAGAGTATGAGTATTCAACATTTCCGTGTC
GCCCTTATTCCCTTTTTTGCGGCATTTTGCCTTCCTGTTTTTGCTCACCCAGAAACGCTGGTGAAAGTAA
AAGATGCTGAAGATCAGTTGGGTGCACGAGTGGGTTACATCGAACTGGATCTCAACAGCGGTAAGATCCT
TGAGAGTTTTCGCCCCGAAGAACGTTTTCCAATGATGAGCACTTTTAAAGTTCTGCTATGTGGCGCGGTA
TTATCCCGTATTGACGCCGGGCAAGAGCAACTCGGTCGCCGCATACACTATTCTCAGAATGACTTGGTTG
AGTACTCACCAGTCACAGAAAAGCATCTTACGGATGGCATGACAGTAAGAGAATTATGCAGTGCTGCCAT
AACCATGAGTGATAACACTGCGGCCAACTTACTTCTGACAACGATCGGAGGACCGAAGGAGCTAACCGCT
TTTTTGCACAACATGGGGGATCATGTAACTCGCCTTGATCGTTGGGAACCGGAGCTGAATGAAGCCATAC
CAAACGACGAGCGTGACACCACGATGCCTGTAGCAATGGCAACAACGTTGCGCAAACTATTAACTGGCGA
ACTACTTACTCTAGCTTCCCGGCAACAATTAATAGACTGGATGGAGGCGGATAAAGTTGCAGGACCACTT
CTGCGCTCGGCCCTTCCGGCTGGCTGGTTTATTGCTGATAAATCTGGAGCCGGTGAGCGTGGGTCTCGCG
GTATCATTGCAGCACTGGGGCCAGATGGTAAGCCCTCCCGTATCGTAGTTATCTACACGACGGGGAGTCA
GGCAACTATGGATGAACGAAATAGACAGATCGCTGAGATAGGTGCCTCACTGATTAAGCATTGGTAACTG
TCAGACCAAGTTTACTCATATATACTTTAGATTGATTTAAAACTTCATTTTTAATTTAAAAGGATCTAGG
TGAAGATCCTTTTTGATAATCTCATGACCAAAATCCCTTAACGTGAGTTTTCGTTCCACTGAGCGTCAGA
CCCCGTAGAAAAGATCAAAGGATCTTCTTGAGATCCTTTTTTTCTGCGCGTAATCTGCTGCTTGCAAACA
AAAAAACCACCGCTACCAGCGGTGGTTTGTTTGCCGGATCAAGAGCTACCAACTCTTTTTCCGAAGGTAA
CTGGCTTCAGCAGAGCGCAGATACCAAATACTGTTCTTCTAGTGTAGCCGTAGTTAGGCCACCACTTCAA
GAACTCTGTAGCACCGCCTACATACCTCGCTCTGCTAATCCTGTTACCAGTGGCTGCTGCCAGTGGCGAT
AAGTCGTGTCTTACCGGGTTGGACTCAAGACGATAGTTACCGGATAAGGCGCAGCGGTCGGGCTGAACGG
GGGGTTCGTGCACACAGCCCAGCTTGGAGCGAACGACCTACACCGAACTGAGATACCTACAGCGTGAGCT
ATGAGAAAGCGCCACGCTTCCCGAAGGGAGAAAGGCGGACAGGTATCCGGTAAGCGGCAGGGTCGGAACA
GGAGAGCGCACGAGGGAGCTTCCAGGGGGAAACGCCTGGTATCTTTATAGTCCTGTCGGGTTTCGCCACC
TCTGACTTGAGCGTCGATTTTTGTGATGCTCGTCAGGGGGGCGGAGCCTATGGAAAAACGCCAGCAACGC
GGCCTTTTTACGGTTCCTGGCCTTTTGCTGGCCTTTTGCTCACATGTTCTTTCCTGCGTTATCCCCTGAT
TCTGTGGATAACCGTATTACCGCCTTTGAGTGAGCTGATACCGCTCGCCGCAGCCGAACGACCGAGCGCA
GCGAGTCAGTGAGCGAGGAAGCGGAAGAGCGCCTGATGCGGTATTTTCTCCTTACGCATCTGTGCGGTAT
TTCACACCGCATAGACCAGCCGCGTAACCTGGCAAAATCGGTTACGGTTGAGTAATAAATGGATGCCCTG
CGTAAGCGGGTGTGGGCGGACAATAAAGTCTTAAACTGAACAAAATAGATCTAAACTATGACAATAAAGT
CTTAAACTAGACAGAATAGTTGTAAACTGAAATCAGTCCAGTTATGCTGTGAAAAAGCATACTGGACTTT
TGTTATGGCTAAAGCAAACTCTTCATTTTCTGAAGTGCAAATTGCCCGTCGTATTAAAGAGGGGCGTGGC
CAAGGGCATGGTAAAGACTATATTCGCGGCGTTGTGACAATTTACCGAACAACTCCGCGGCCGGGAAGCC
GATCTCGGCTTGAACGAATTGTTAGGTGGCGGTACTTGGGTCGATATCAAAGTGCATCACTTCTTCCCGT
ATGCCCAACTTTGTATAGAGAGCCACTGCGGGATCGTCACCGTAATCTGCTTGCACGTAGATCACATAAG
CACCAAGCGCGTTGGCCTCATGCTTGAGCAGATTGATGAGCGCGGTGGCAATGCCCTGCCTCCGGTGCTC
GCCGGAGACTGCGAGATCATAGATATAGATCTCACTACGCGGCTGCTCAAACTTGGGCAGAACGTAAGCC
GCGAGAGCGCCAACAACCGCTTCTTGGTCGAAGGCAGCAAGCGCGATGAATGTCTTACTACGGAGCAAGT
TCCCGAGGTAATCGGAGTCCGGCTGATGTTGGGAGTAGGTGGCTACGTCTCCGAACTCACGACCGAAAAG
ATCAAGAGCAGCCCGCATGGATTTGACTTGGTCAGGGCCGAGCCTACATGTGCGAATGATGCCCATACTT
GAGCCACCTAACTTTGTTTTAGGGCGACTGCCCTGCTGCGTAACATCGTTGCTGCTCCATAACATCAAAC
ATCGACCCACGGCGTAACGCGCTTGCTGCTTGGATGCCCGAGGCATAGACTGTACAAAAAAACAGTCATA
ACAAGCCATGAAAACCGCCACTGCGCCGTTACCACCGCTGCGTTCGGTCAAGGTTCTGGACCAGTTGCGT
GAGCGCATACGCTACTTGCATTACAGTTTACGAACCGAACAGGCTTATGTCAACTGGGTTCGTGCCTTCA
TCCGTTTCCACGGTGTGCGTCACCCGGCAACCTTGGGCAGCAGCGAAGTCGAGGCATTTCTGTCCTGGCT
GGCGAACGAGCGCAAGGTTTCGGTCTCCACGCATCGTCAGGCATTGGCGGCCTTGCTGTTCTTCTACGGC
AAGGTGCTGTGC
Features (pLannotate 1.2.2; 17 found; start..end, strand, type, name):
    183..274     +  promoter       polyhedrin promoter: polh from Autographa californica; promoter for the baculovirus polyhedrin gene
    331..349     +  CDS            capTEV™ (fragment): composite tag for in vivo biotinylation, TEV protease cleavage, and 6xHis tagging
    463..480     -  CDS            CLIP-tag™ (fragment): human O6-alkylguanine-DNA-alkyltransferase variant that forms covalent bonds with benzylcytosine derivatives fast-reacting variant, optimized for mammalian expression
    576..2597    +  CDS            SUZ12 (fragment): SUZ12_HUMAN - Also known as CHET9, JJAZ1, KIAA0160. Experimental evidence at protein level: Swiss-Prot protein existence level 1. Polycomb group (PcG) protein. Component of the PRC2 complex, which methylates 'Lys-9' (H3K9me) and 'Lys-27' (H3K27me) of histone H3, leading to transcriptional repression of the affected target gene (PubMed:15225548, PubMed:15231737, PubMed:15385962, PubMed:16618801, PubMed:17344414, PubMed:18285464, PubMed:28229514, PubMed:29499137, PubMed:31959557). The PRC2 complex may also serve as a recruiting platform for DNA methyltransferases, thereby linking two epigenetic
   2629..2712    +  CDS            large T antigen (fragment): large T antigen from SV40 (simian virus 40)
   2735..2869    +  polyA_signal   SV40 poly(A) signal: SV40 polyadenylation signal
   2898..3063    -  mobile_element Tn7L: mini-Tn7 element (left end of the Tn7 transposon) Tn7
   3226..3242    +  CDS            lacZα (fragment): LacZα fragment of β-galactosidase; lacZ fragment
   3247..3701    +  rep_origin     f1 ori (sequence partly withheld): f1 bacteriophage origin of replication; arrow indicates direction of (+) strand synthesis
   3727..3831    +  promoter       AmpR promoter: bla
   3832..4692    +  CDS            AmpR: β-lactamase; bla; confers resistance to ampicillin, carbenicillin, and related antibiotics
   4863..5451    +  rep_origin     ori: high-copy-number ColE1/pMB1/pBR322/pUC origin of replication
   5637..5688    -  misc_feature   bom (fragment): basis of mobility region from pBR322
   5756..5980    -  mobile_element Tn7R: mini-Tn7 element (right end of the Tn7 transposon) Tn7
   6047..6580    -  CDS            GmR: gentamycin acetyltransferase; aacC1; confers resistance to gentamycin
   6750..6778    -  promoter       Pc promoter: intI1 (promoter lies within the coding sequence); class 1 integron promoter
   6756..156     -  CDS            YPR2_ECOLX (fragment) (across the origin): Protein predicted: Swiss-Prot protein existence level 4. From Escherichia coli.
