[The description below was written by a language model from this plasmid's Addgene catalogue record and pLannotate feature annotations shown in this document.]
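Description:
pFBOH-MHL.SUZ12 is a baculovirus transfer (donor) plasmid for producing human SUZ12, the Polycomb group protein that forms part of the PRC2 histone methyltransferase complex, in insect cells. It is built on the pFBOH-MHL backbone, a Bac-to-Bac-style vector. In E. coli it is maintained through a high-copy ColE1/pUC-type origin and selected with ampicillin (AmpR under its own bla promoter). An f1 origin and a remnant of the pBR322 bom region are also present.

The expression cassette is driven by the Autographa californica polyhedrin promoter, a very late baculoviral promoter that gives strong expression in infected insect cells. Downstream lies a backbone-encoded N-terminal polyhistidine tag followed by a TEV protease site, which the annotation picks up as a short capTEV-like fragment. This allows affinity purification and subsequent tag removal. The SUZ12 coding sequence follows and is terminated by an SV40 polyadenylation signal. The small CLIP-tag, large T antigen and lacZα hits are short fragment matches and probably do not represent functional parts. The cassette, together with a gentamicin resistance gene expressed from the Pc integron promoter, sits between the Tn7L and Tn7R ends. This arrangement permits Tn7-mediated transposition of the segment into a bacmid, from which recombinant baculovirus is generated.

The sequenced record is 6,947 nt, which is shorter than the sum of the catalogued backbone (6,767 bp) and insert (2,220 bp). This may reflect replacement of a backbone stuffer during cloning, but the record does not state the cloning method. The associated work concerns regulation of PRC2 enzymatic activity by RNA, consistent with use in recombinant protein or complex production.
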