Addgene plasmid #125172: pFBOH-MHL.SUZ12
Purpose: Expresses human SUZ12 in insect cells, under a TEV-cleavable N-terminal polyhistidine tag.
Depositing lab: Chen Davidovich. Depositing organization: Monash University. Publication: RNA exploits an exposed regulatory site to inhibit the enzymatic activity of PRC2. Zhang Q, McKenzie NJ, Warneford-Thomson R, Gail EH, Flanigan SF, Owen BM, Lauman R, Levina V, Garcia BA, Schittenhelm RB, Bonasio R, Davidovich C. Nat Struct Mol Biol. 2019 Mar;26(3):237-247. doi: 10.1038/s41594-019-0197-y. Epub 2019 Mar 4. PubMed 30833789.
Backbone
  Vector backbone: pFBOH-MHL baculovirus expression vector
  Backbone manufacturer: a gift from the lab of Dr. Yufeng Tong, University of Toronto, Addgene #62304
  Backbone size w/o insert (bp): 6767
  Vector type: Insect Expression
Growth in bacteria
  Bacterial resistance: Ampicillin, 100 μg/mL
  Growth temperature: 37°C
  Growth strain: DH5alpha
  Copy number: Unknown
Gene/Insert
  Gene/Insert name: SUZ12 (alt name: Polycomb protein SUZ12)
  Species: H. sapiens (human)
  Insert size (bp): 2220
  GenBank ID: 23512
  Entrez Gene: SUZ12 (a.k.a. CHET9, IMMAS, JJAZ1)
  Promoter: Polyhedrin
  Tag / fusion protein: His-TEV (N terminal on backbone)
  Cloning method: Unknown
  Sequencing primers: 5′ 5’ sequencing primer pFBOH-fwd 5’ CCGGATTATTCATACCGTCCCACCA 3’; 3′ 3’ sequencing primer pFBOH-rev 5’ CTGATTATGATCCTCTAGTACTTCT 3
Terms and licenses: Academic/Nonprofit Terms; Industry Terms: Not Available to Industry
How to cite: pFBOH-MHL.SUZ12 was a gift from Chen Davidovich (Addgene plasmid # 125172 ; http://n2t.net/addgene:125172 ; RRID:Addgene_125172)
