>Addgene plasmid #125172 | pFBOH-MHL.SUZ12 | depositor partial sequence | sequence record 248503 | Suz12_Human_CDS
ATGGCGCCTCAGAAGCACGGCGGTGGGGGAGGGGGCGGCTCGGGGCCCAGCGCGGGGTCCGGGGGAGGCG
GCTTCGGGGGTTCGGCGGCGGTGGCGGCGGCGACGGCTTCGGGCGGCAAATCCGGCGGCGGGAGCTGTGG
AGGGGGTGGCAGTTACTCGGCCTCCTCCTCCTCCTCCGCGGCGGCAGCGGCGGGGGCTGCGGTGTTACCG
GTGAAGAAGCCGAAAATGGAGCACGTCCAGGCTGACCACGAGCTTTTCCTCCAGGCCTTTGAGAAGCCAA
CACAGATCTATAGATTTCTTCGAACTCGGAATCTCATAGCACCAATATTTTTGCACAGAACTCTTACTTA
CATGTCTCATCGAAACTCCAGAACAAACATCAAAAGGAAAACATTTAAAGTTGATGATATGTTATCAAAA
GTAGAGAAAATGAAAGGAGAGCAAGAATCTCATAGCTTGTCAGCTCATTTGCAGCTTACGTTTACTGGTT
TCTTCCACAAAAATGATAAGCCATCACCAAACTCAGAAAATGAACAAAATTCTGTTACCCTGGAAGTCCT
GCTTGTGAAAGTTTGCCACAAAAAAAGAAAGGATGTAAGTTGTCCAATAAGGCAAGTTCCCACAGGTAAA
AAGCAGGTGCCTTTGAATCCTGACCTCAATCAAACAAAACCCGGAAATTTCCCGTCCCTTGCAGTTTCCA
GTAATGAATTTGAACCTAGTAACAGCCATATGGTGAAGTCTTACTCGTTGCTATTTAGAGTGACTCGTCC
AGGAAGAAGAGAGTTTAATGGAATGATTAATGGAGAAACCAATGAAAATATTGATGTCAATGAAGAGCTT
CCAGCCAGAAGAAAACGAAATCGTGAGGATGGGGAAAAGACATTTGTTGCACAAATGACAGTATTTGATA
AAAACAGGCGCTTACAGCTTTTAGATGGGGAATATGAAGTAGCCATGCAGGAAATGGAAGAATGTCCAAT
AAGCAAGAAAAGAGCAACATGGGAGACTATTCTTGATGGGAAGAGGCTGCCTCCATTCGAAACATTTTCT
CAGGGACCTACGTTGCAGTTCACTCTTCGTTGGACAGGAGAGACCAATGATAAATCTACGGCTCCTATTG
CCAAACCTCTTGCCACTAGAAATTCAGAGAGTCTCCATCAGGAAAACAAGCCTGGTTCAGTTAAACCTAC
TCAAACTATTGCTGTTAAAGAATCATTGACTACAGATCTACAAACAAGAAAAGAAAAGGATACTCCAAAT
GAAAACCGACAAAAATTAAGAATATTTTATCAGTTTCTCTATAACAACAATACAAGGCAACAAACTGAAG
CAAGAGATGACCTGCATTGCCCTTGGTGTACTCTGAACTGCCGCAAACTTTATAGTTTACTCAAGCATCT
TAAACTCTGCCATAGCAGATTTATCTTCAACTATGTTTATCATCCAAAAGGTGCTAGGATAGATGTTTCT
ATCAATGAGTGTTATGATGGCTCCTATGCAGGAAATCCTCAGGATATTCATCGCCAACCTGGATTTGCTT
TTAGTCGCAACGGACCAGTTAAGAGAACACCTATCACACATATTCTTGTGTGCAGGCCAAAACGAACAAA
AGCAAGCATGTCTGAATTTCTTGAATCTGAAGATGGGGAAGTAGAACAGCAAAGAACATATAGTAGTGGC
CACAATCGTCTGTATTTCCATAGTGATACCTGCTTACCTCTCCGTCCACAAGAAATGGAAGTAGATAGTG
AAGATGAAAAGGATCCTGAATGGCTAAGAGAAAAAACCATTACACAAATTGAAGAGTTTTCTGATGTTAA
TGAAGGAGAGAAAGAAGTGATGAAACTCTGGAATCTCCATGTCATGAAGCATGGGTTTATTGCTGACAAT
CAAATGAATCATGCCTGTATGCTGTTTGTAGAAAATTATGGACAGAAAATAATTAAGAAGAATTTATGTC
GAAACTTCATGCTTCATCTAGTCAGCATGCATGACTTTAATCTTATTAGCATAATGTCAATAGATAAAGC
TGTTACCAAGCTCCGTGAAATGCAGCAAAAATTAGAAAAGGGGGAATCTGCTTCCCCTGCAAACGAAGAA
ATAACTGAAGAACAAAATGGGACAGCAAATGGATTTAGTGAAATTAACTCAAAAGAGAAAGCTTTGGAAA
CAGATAGTGTCTCAGGGGTTTCAAAACAGAGCAAAAAACAAAAACTCTGA
